Addgene plasmid #51768: RP1B-PP1alpha
Purpose: Expresses PP1 alpha residues 7-330
Depositing lab: Wolfgang Peti. Depositing organization: Brown University. Publication: Crystal structures of protein phosphatase-1 bound to nodularin-R and tautomycin: a novel scaffold for structure-based drug design of serine/threonine phosphatase inhibitors. Kelker MS, Page R, Peti W. J Mol Biol. 2009 Jan 9. 385(1):11-21. 10.1016/j.jmb.2008.10.053 PubMed 18992256.
Backbone
  Vector backbone: RP1B
  Backbone manufacturer: Peti Lab (Addgene Plasmid# 26563)
  Vector type: Bacterial Expression
Growth in bacteria
  Bacterial resistance: Kanamycin, 50 μg/mL
  Growth temperature: 37°C
  Growth strain: DH5alpha
  Growth instructions: Alpha-Select Gold Efficiency cells from Bioline are recommended for expression
  Copy number: Unknown
Gene/Insert
  Gene/Insert name: pp1 alpha
  Mutation: Contains PP1 alpha residues 7-330
  Promoter: T7-lac
  Tag / fusion protein: Thio-6 (N terminal on backbone); His (N terminal on backbone); TEV protease site (N terminal on backbone)
  Cloning method: Unknown
  Sequencing primers: 5′ T7; 3′ T7-term
Terms and licenses: Academic/Nonprofit Terms; Industry Terms: Not Available to Industry
How to cite: RP1B-PP1alpha was a gift from Wolfgang Peti (Addgene plasmid # 51768 ; http://n2t.net/addgene:51768 ; RRID:Addgene_51768)
