[The description below was written by a language model from this plasmid's Addgene catalogue record.]
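Description:
RP1B-PP1alpha is a bacterial expression plasmid built on the RP1B backbone, designed for recombinant production of the catalytic subunit of protein phosphatase 1 alpha in E. coli. It is maintained under kanamycin selection. The record lists the copy number as unknown and does not name the origin of replication. No feature table is provided, so the layout of the elements can only be inferred from the catalogue fields.

The insert encodes a truncated form of PP1 alpha spanning residues 7-330; the source species is not stated. Expression is driven by a T7-lac promoter, a T7 RNA polymerase-dependent promoter combined with a lac operator. Transcription therefore stays repressed until it is induced in a host that supplies T7 polymerase. The T7 and T7-terminator sequencing primers indicate that the coding region sits between a T7 promoter and a T7 terminator. The backbone adds three N-terminal elements: a Thio-6 leader, a His tag, and a TEV protease recognition site. The His tag allows capture by immobilised metal affinity chromatography, and TEV cleavage can then remove the tag region, leaving near-native phosphatase.

The associated publication reports crystal structures of PP1 bound to the natural-product inhibitors nodularin-R and tautomycin. This points to the construct's main use: producing purified PP1 alpha for structural and biochemical work, including crystallography and studies of serine/threonine phosphatase inhibitor binding.
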