>Addgene plasmid #51768 | RP1B-PP1alpha | depositor partial sequence | sequence record 79406 | from multiple primers
CTCAACCTGGACTCTATCATCGGGCGCCTGCTGGAAGTGCAGGGCTCGCGACCCGGAAAGAATGTGCAGC
TGACGGAGAACGAGATCCGTGGTCTGTGCCTCAAATCCCGGGAGATCTTCCTGAGCCAGCCCATTCTGCT
GGAGCTGGAGGCGCCCCTCAAGATCTGCGGTGACATCCACGGCCAGTACTACGACCTGCTGCGGCTGTTC
GAGTACGGCGGCTTCCCCCCAGAGAGCAACTACCTGTTCCTGGGTGACTACGTGGACCGCGGCAAGCAGT
CCCTGGAGACCATCTGCCTGCTGCTGGCCTACAAGATCAAGTACCCCGAGAACTTCTTCCTGCTGCGCGG
GAACCACGAGTGCGCCAGCATCAACCGCATCTACGGCTTCTACGACGAGTGCAAGAGACGCTACAACATC
AAGCTGTGGAAGACGTTCACCGACTGCTTCAACTGCCTGCCCATCGCGGCCATTGTGGACGAGAAGATAT
TCTGCTGCCATGGCGGCCTCTCCCCCGACCTGCAGTCCATGGAGCAGATCCGGCGCATCATGCGGCCCAC
GGACGTGCCCGACCAGGGCCTGCTGTGTGACCTGCTGTGGTCTGACCCCGACAAGGACGTGCAGGGCTGG
GGCGAGAACGACCGCGGCGTCTCCTTCACCTTCGGCGCGGAGGTGGTGGCCAAGTTCCTGCACAAGCATG
ACCTGGACCTCATCTGCCGGGCGCACCAGGTGGTGGAGGACGGCTATGAGTTCTTTGCCAAGCGGCAGCT
GGTGACACTTTTCTCAGCCCCCAACTACTGTGGCGAGTTCGACAACGCCGGAGCCATGATGAGCGTGGAC
GAGACCCTCATGTGCTCCTTCCAGATCCTTAAGCCGGCCGACAAGAACAAGGGCAAGTACGGGCAGTTCA
GTGGCCTGAACCCTGGAGGCCGACCCATCACCCCACCCCGCAACTCTGCCAAAGCCAAGAAATAG
