>Addgene plasmid #51768 | RP1B-PP1alpha | addgene partial sequence | sequence record 81128 | T7 5'-TAATACGACTCACTATAGGG-3'
TCTAGAATAATTTTGTTTAACTTTAAGAAGGAGATATACCATGGGCTCTGATAAAATTCATCATCATCAT
CATCACGAAAATCTTTATTTTCAAGGTCATATGGGATCCCTCAACCTGGACTCTATCATCGGGCGCCTGC
TGGAAGTGCAGGGCTCGCGACCCGGAAAGAATGTGCAGCTGACGGAGAACGAGATCCGTGGTCTGTGCCT
CAAATCCCGGGAGATCTTCCTGAGCCAGCCCATTCTGCTGGAGCTGGAGGCGCCCCTCAAGATCTGCGGT
GACATCCACGGCCAGTACTACGACCTGCTGCGGCTGTTCGAGTACGGCGGCTTCCCCCCAGAGAGCAACT
ACCTGTTCCTGGGTGACTACGTGGACCGCGGCAAGCAGTCCCTGGAGACCATCTGCCTGCTGCTGGCCTA
CAAGATCAAGTACCCCGAGAACTTCTTCCTGCTGCGCGGGAACCACGAGTGCGCCAGCATCAACCGCATC
TACGGCTTCTACGACGAGTGCAAGAGACGCTACAACATCAAGCTGTGGAAGACGTTCACCGACTGCTTCA
ACTGCCTGCCCATCGCGGCCATTGTGGACGAGAAGATATTCTGCTGCCATGGCGGCCTCTCCCCCGACCT
GCAGTCCATGGAGCAGATCCGGCGCATCATGCGGCCCACGGACGTGCCCGACCAGGGCCTGCTGTGTGAC
CTGCTGTGGTCTGACCCCGACAAGGACGTGCAGGGCTGGGGCGAGAACGACCGCGGCGTCTCCTTCACCT
TCGGCGCGGAGGTGGTGGCCAAGTTCCTGCACAAGCATGACCTGGACCTCATCTGCCGGGCGCACCAGGT
GGTGGAGGACGGCTATGAGTTCTTTGCCAAGCGGCAGCTGGTGACACTTTTCTCAGCCCCCAACTACTGT
GGCGAGTTCGACAACGCCGGAGCCATGATGAGCGTGGACGAGACCCTCATGTGCTCCTT
