>Addgene plasmid #51768 | RP1B-PP1alpha | addgene partial sequence | sequence record 81641 | T7term 5'-GCTAGTTATTGCTCAGCGG-3'
AGCAGCCGGATCTCAGTGGTGGTGGTGGTGGTGCTCGAGTGCGGCCGCAAGCTTTCATTTCTTGGCTTTG
GCAGAGTTGCGGGGTGGGGTGATGGGTCGGCCTCCAGGGTTCAGGCCACTGAACTGCCCGTACTTGCCCT
TGTTCTTGTCGGCCGGCTTAAGGATCTGGAAGGAGCACATGAGGGTCTCGTCCACGCTCATCATGGCTCC
GGCGTTGTCGAACTCGCCACAGTAGTTGGGGGCTGAGAAAAGTGTCACCAGCTGCCGCTTGGCAAAGAAC
TCATAGCCGTCCTCCACCACCTGGTGCGCCCGGCAGATGAGGTCCAGGTCATGCTTGTGCAGGAACTTGG
CCACCACCTCCGCGCCGAAGGTGAAGGAGACGCCGCGGTCGTTCTCGCCCCAGCCCTGCACGTCCTTGTC
GGGGTCAGACCACAGCAGGTCACACAGCAGGCCCTGGTCGGGCACGTCCGTGGGCCGCATGATGCGCCGG
ATCTGCTCCATGGACTGCAGGTCGGGGGAGAGGCCGCCATGGCAGCAGAATATCTTCTCGTCCACAATGG
CCGCGATGGGCAGGCAGTTGAAGCAGTCGGTGAACGTCTTCCACAGCTTGATGTTGTAGCGTCTCTTGCA
CTCGTCGTAGAAGCCGTAGATGCGGTTGATGCTGGCGCACTCGTGGTTCCCGCGCAGCAGGAAGAAGTTC
TCGGGGTACTTGATCTTGTAGGCCAGCAGCAGGCAGATGGTCTCCAGGGACTGCTTGCCGCGGTCCACGT
AGTCACCCAGGAACAGGTAGTTGCTCTCTGGGG
